Addgene plasmid #21208: W1
Depositing lab: Paul Khavari. Depositing organization: Stanford University. Publication: Mek1 alters epidermal growth and differentiation. Scholl FA, Dumesic PA, Khavari PA. Cancer Res. 2004 Sep 1;64(17):6035-40 10.1158/0008-5472.CAN-04-0017 PubMed 15342384.
Backbone
  Vector backbone: pENTR1A
  Backbone manufacturer: Invitrogen
  Backbone size w/o insert (bp): 2200
  Vector type: Subclone vector
Growth in bacteria
  Bacterial resistance: Kanamycin, 50 μg/mL
  Growth temperature: 37°C
  Growth strain: DH5alpha
  Copy number: Low Copy
Gene/Insert
  Gene/Insert name: Mek1 (alt name: MAP2K1)
  Species: H. sapiens (human)
  Insert size (bp): 1200
  Entrez Gene: MAP2K1 (a.k.a. CFC3, MAPKK1, MEK1, MEL, MKK1, PRKMK1)
  Cloning method: Restriction Enzyme; 5′ cloning site BamHI (not destroyed); 3′ cloning site EcoRV (not destroyed)
  Sequencing primers: 5′ pENTR-F; 3′ pENTR-R
Terms and licenses: Academic/Nonprofit Terms; Industry Terms: Not Available to Industry
How to cite: W1 was a gift from Paul Khavari (Addgene plasmid # 21208 ; http://n2t.net/addgene:21208 ; RRID:Addgene_21208)
