[The description below was written by a language model from this plasmid's Addgene catalogue record.]
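Description:
W1 is a Gateway entry (subcloning) plasmid built on the commercial pENTR1A backbone, carrying the human Mek1 (MAP2K1) coding region. The backbone is listed as about 2.2 kb and the insert as about 1.2 kb, which is consistent with a full-length MEK1 open reading frame, although the record does not say whether the sequence is wild-type or carries activating or other mutations. It also lists no epitope tags or fusions. The insert was placed by restriction cloning between BamHI at the 5′ end and EcoRV at the 3′ end, and both sites remain intact, so the fragment can be excised again. The plasmid is propagated in standard E. coli cloning strains under kanamycin selection and is catalogued as low copy.

As an entry vector, pENTR1A has no promoter for expressing the insert in mammalian cells. Instead, its cloning region is flanked by attL recombination sites, so the MEK1 sequence can be moved by LR recombination into attR-containing destination vectors of choice, such as retroviral, lentiviral or other expression backbones, with orientation and reading frame preserved. W1 is therefore best seen as an intermediate shuttle construct rather than an end-use expression plasmid. MEK1 is the dual-specificity kinase that phosphorylates ERK1/2 in the Ras–Raf–MEK–ERK cascade, and the associated publication examines how Mek1 alters epidermal growth and differentiation. This suggests the plasmid served as the source clone for expression constructs in that work. No feature table accompanies the record, so individual backbone elements are inferred from the named vector rather than from annotated sequence.
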