>Addgene plasmid #21208 | W1 | addgene partial sequence | sequence record 26999 | pENTR-F 5'-CTACAAACTCTTCCTGTTAGTTAG-3'
CTACNGGGCCAATATGATTTTTTTTGACTGATAGTGACCTGTTCGTTGCAACAAATTGATAAGCAATGCT
TTTTTATAATGCCAACTTTGTACAAAAAAGCAGGCTTTAAAGGAACCAATTCAGTCGACTGGATCCGGCG
GAGTTGGAAGCGCGTTACCCGGGTCCAAAATGCCCAAGAAGAAGCCGACGCCCATCCAGCTGAACCCGGC
CCCCGACGGCTCTGCAGTTAACGGGACCAGCTCTGCGGAGACCAACTTGGAGGCCTTGCAGAAGAAGCTG
GAGGAGCTAGAGCTTGATGAGCAGCAGCGAAAGCGCCTTGAGGCCTTTCTTACCCAGAAGCAGAAGGTGG
GAGAACTGAAGGATGACGACTTTGAGAAGATCAGTGAGCTGGGGGCTGGCAATGGCGGTGTGGTGTTCAA
GGTCTCCCACAAGCCTTCTGGCCTGGTCATGGCCAGAAAGCTAATTCATCTGGAGATCAAACCCGCAATC
CGGAACCAGATCATAAGGGAGCTGCAGGTTCTGCATGAGTGCAACTCTCCGTACATCGTGGGCTTCTATG
GTGCGTTCTACAGCGATGGCGAGATCAGTATCTGCATGGAGCACATGGATGGAGGTTCTCTGGATCAAGT
CGNNAAAAAAGCTGGAANGTTTCCTNAACAANTTTTAGGAAAAGTTAGCATTGCTGTAATAAANGCCCNG
AATTATCTGAGGGAGAAGCACAAGATCATGCACAGAGATGTCAAGCCCTCCAACATCCTAGTCACTCCCG
TGGGAANCANCTCTTGANTTGGGNTGNCGGGGGCTCTCACTCTCGTGACACTCTNGNGGCAANGTCTTTN
TCCCAAAAAATCNGNTNTNTATTTGT
